Addgene plasmid #106697: gh24
Purpose: expression of gRNA targeting POMT2
Depositing lab: Eric-Paul Bennett. Depositing organization: University of Copenhagen. Publication: A validated gRNA library for CRISPR/Cas9 targeting of the human glycosyltransferase genome. Narimatsu Y, Joshi HJ, Zhang Y, Gomes C, Chen YH, Lorenzetti F, Furukawa S, Schjoldager K, Hansen L, Clausen H, Bennett EP, Wandall HH. Glycobiology. 2018 Jan 5. pii: 4791732. doi: 10.1093/glycob/cwx101. PubMed 29315387.
Backbone
  Vector backbone: pX458
  Backbone manufacturer: Feng Zhang
  Vector type: Mammalian Expression
Growth in bacteria
  Bacterial resistance: Ampicillin, 100 μg/mL
  Growth temperature: 37°C
  Growth strain: DH5alpha
  Copy number: High Copy
Gene/Insert
  Gene/Insert name: POMT2
  gRNA/shRNA sequence: CTTCGAGGCGGTCGGCTGGT
  Species: H. sapiens (human)
  Entrez Gene: POMT2 (a.k.a. LGMD2N, LGMDR14, MDDGA2, MDDGB2, MDDGC2)
  Cloning method: Restriction Enzyme; 5′ cloning site unknown (unknown if destroyed); 3′ cloning site unknown (unknown if destroyed)
  Sequencing primers: 5′ T7NP
Terms and licenses: Academic/Nonprofit Terms; Industry Terms: Not Available to Industry
How to cite: gh24 was a gift from Eric-Paul Bennett (Addgene plasmid # 106697 ; http://n2t.net/addgene:106697 ; RRID:Addgene_106697)
