[The description below was written by a language model from this plasmid's Addgene catalogue record.]
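Description:
gh24 is a mammalian expression plasmid that delivers a CRISPR guide RNA directed against human POMT2, the gene encoding protein O-mannosyltransferase 2, which is associated with several limb-girdle and dystroglycanopathy-type muscular dystrophies. It is built on the pX458 backbone. It is propagated in E. coli as a high-copy plasmid under ampicillin selection. The record lists restriction-enzyme cloning for insertion of the guide but does not identify the sites used.

No feature table accompanies this entry, so the internal architecture can only be inferred from the named backbone. As generally known, pX458 is an all-in-one Cas9 vector in which a human U6 (Pol III) promoter drives the guide spacer fused to the sgRNA scaffold. A separate Pol II cassette expresses Streptococcus pyogenes Cas9 linked through a 2A peptide to GFP, allowing transfected cells to be identified or sorted by fluorescence. Whether gh24 retains all of these elements unchanged is not stated in the record, which describes its purpose only as gRNA expression.

The plasmid belongs to a validated guide RNA collection covering the human glycosyltransferase genes. It is intended for targeted disruption of POMT2 in human cell lines, for example to study O-mannosylation or to engineer cellular glycosylation capacity.
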