>Addgene plasmid #106697 | gh24 | addgene partial sequence | sequence record 220764
GGAATTAATTTGACTGTAAACACAAAGATATTAGTACAAAATACGTGACGTAGAAAGTAATAATTTCTTG
GGTAGTTTGCAGTTTTAAAATTATGTTTTAAAATGGACTATCATATGCTTACCGTAACTTGAAAGTATTT
CGATTTCTTGGCTTTATATATCTTGTGGAAAGGACGAAACACCGCTTCGAGGCGGTCGGCTGGTGTTTTA
GAGCTAGAAATAGCAAGTTAAAATAAGGCTAGTCCGTTATCAACTTGAAAAAGTGGCACCGAGTCGGTGC
TTTTTTGTTTTAGAGCTAGAAATAGCAAGTTAAAATAAGGCTAGTCCGTTTTTAGCGCGTGCGCCAATTC
TGCAGACAAATGGCTCTAGAGGTACCCGTTACATAACTTACGGTAAATGGCCCGCCTGGCTGACCGCCCA
ACGACCCCCGCCCATTGACGTCAATAGTAACGCCAATAGGGACTTTCCATTGACGTCAATGGGTGGAGTA
TTTACGGTAAACTGCCCACTTGGCAGTACATCAAGTGTATCATATGCCAAGTACGCCCCCTATTGACGTC
AATGACGGTAAATGGCCCGCCTGGCATTGTGCCCAGTACATGACCTTATGGGACTTTCCTACTTGGCAGT
ACATCTACGTATTAGTCATCGCTATTACCATGGTCGAGGTGAGCCCCACGTTCTGCTTCACTCTCCCCAT
CTCCCCCCCCTCCCCACCCCCAATTTTGTATTTATTTATTTTTTAATTATTTTGTGCAGCGA
