>Addgene plasmid #106697 | gh24 | addgene partial sequence | sequence record 223420 | Addgene Partial NGS Result
GCCCTATAAAAAGCGAAGCGCGCGGCGGGCGGGAGTCGCTGCGCGCTGCCTTCGCCCCGTGCCCCGCTCC
GCCGCCGCCTCGCGCCGCCCGCCCCGGCTCTGACTGACCGCGTTACTCCCACAGGTGAGCGGGCGGGACG
GCCCTTCTCCTCCGGGCTGTAATTAGCTGAGCAAGAGGTAAGGGTTTAAGGGATGGTTGGTTGGTGGGGT
ATTAATGTTTAATTACCTGGAGCACCTGCCTGAAATCACTTTTTTTCAGGTTGGACCGGTGCCACCATGG
ACTATAAGGACCACGACGGAGACTACAAGGATCATGATATTGATTACAAAGACGATGACGATAAGATGGC
CCCAAAGAAGAAGCGGAAGGTCGGTATCCACGGAGTCCCAGCAGCCGACAAGAAGTACAGCATCGGCCTG
GACATCGGCACCAACTCTGTGGGCTGGGCCGTGATCACCGACGAGTACAAGGTGCCCAGCAAGAAATTCA
AGGTGCTGGGCAACACCGACCGGCACAGCATCAAGAAGAACCTGATCGGAGCCCTGCTGTTCGACAGCGG
CGAAACAGCCGAGGCCACCCGGCTGAAGAGAACCGCCAGAAGAAGATACACCAGACGGAAGAACCGGATC
TGCTATCTGCAAGAGATCTTCAGCAACGAGATGGCCAAGGTGGACGACAGCTTCTTCCACAGACTGGAAG
AGTCCTTCCTGGTGGAAGAGGATAAGAAGCACGAGCGGCACCCCATCTTCGGCAACATCGTGGACGAGGT
GGCCTACCACGAGAAGTACCCCACCATCTACCACCTGAGAAAGAAACTGGTGGACAGCACCGACAAGGCC
GACCTGCGGCTGATCTATCTGGCCCTGGCCCACATGATCAAGTTCCGGGGCCACTTCCTGATCGAGGGCG
ACCTGAACCCCGACAACAGCGACGTGGACAAGCTGTTCATCCAGCTGGTGCAGACCTACAACCAGCTGTT
CGAGGAAAACCCCATCAACGCCAGCGGCGTGGACGCCAAGGCCATCCTGTCTGCCAGACTGAGCAAGAGC
AGACGGCTGGAAAATCTGATCGCCCAGCTGCCCGGCGAGAAGAAGAATGGCCTGTTCGGAAACCTGATTG
CCCTGAGCCTGGGCCTGACCCCCAACTTCAAGAGCAACTTCGACCTGGCCGAGGATGCCAAACTGCAGCT
GAGCAAGGACACCTACGACGACGACCTGGACAACCTGCTGGCCCAGATCGGCGACCAGTACGCCGACCTG
TTTCTGGCCGCCAAGAACCTGTCCGACGCCATCCTGCTGAGCGACATCCTGAGAGTGAACACCGAGATCA
CCAAGGCCCCCCTGAGCGCCTCTATGATCAAGAGATACGACGAGCACCACCAGGACCTGACCCTGCTGAA
AGCTCTCGTGCGGCAGCAGCTGCCTGAGAAGTACAAAGAGATTTTCTTCGACCAGAGCAAGAACGGCTAC
GCCGGCTACATTGACGGCGGAGCCAGCCAGGAAGAGTTCTACAAGTTCATCAAGCCCATCCTGGAAAAGA
TGGACGGCACCGAGGAACTGCTCGTGAAGCTGAACAGAGAGGACCTGCTGCGGAAGCAGCGGACCTTCGA
CAACGGCAGCATCCCCCACCAGATCCACCTGGGAGAGCTGCACGCCATTCTGCGGCGGCAGGAAGATTTT
TACCCATTCCTGAAGGACAACCGGGAAAAGATCGAGAAGATCCTGACCTTCCGCATCCCCTACTACGTGG
GCCCTCTGGCCAGGGGAAACAGCAGATTCGCCTGGATGACCAGAAAGAGCGAGGAAACCATCACCCCCTG
GAACTTCGAGGAAGTGGTGGACAAGGGCGCTTCCGCCCAGAGCTTCATCGAGCGGATGACCAACTTCGAT
AAGAACCTGCCCAACGAGAAGGTGCTGCCCAAGCACAGCCTGCTGTACGAGTACTTCACCGTGTATAACG
AGCTGACCAAAGTGAAATACGTGACCGAGGGAATGAGAAAGCCCGCCTTCCTGAGCGGCGAGCAGAAAAA
GGCCATCGTGGACCTGCTGTTCAAGACCAACCGGAAAGTGACCGTGAAGCAGCTGAAAGAGGACTACTTC
AAGAAAATCGAGTGCTTCGACTCCGTGGAAATCTCCGGCGTGGAAGATCGGTTCAACGCCTCCCTGGGCA
CATACCACGATCTGCTGAAAATTATCAAGGACAAGGACTTCCTGGACAATGAGGAAAACGAGGACATTCT
GGAAGATATCGTGCTGACCCTGACACTGTTTGAGGACAGAGAGATGATCGAGGAACGGCTGAAAACCTAT
GCCCACCTGTTCGACGACAAAGTGATGAAGCAGCTGAAGCGGCGGAGATACACCGGCTGGGGCAGGCTGA
GCCGGAAGCTGATCAACGGCATCCGGGACAAGCAGTCCGGCAAGACAATCCTGGATTTCCTGAAGTCCGA
CGGCTTCGCCAACAGAAACTTCATGCAGCTGATCCACGACGACAGCCTGACCTTTAAAGAGGACATCCAG
AAAGCCCAGGTGTCCGGCCAGGGCGATAGCCTGCACGAGCACATTGCCAATCTGGCCGGCAGCCCCGCCA
TTAAGAAGGGCATCCTGCAGACAGTGAAGGTGGTGGACGAGCTCGTGAAAGTGATGGGCCGGCACAAGCC
CGAGAACATCGTGATCGAAATGGCCAGAGAGAACCAGACCACCCAGAAGGGACAGAAGAACAGCCGCGAG
AGAATGAAGCGGATCGAAGAGGGCATCAAAGAGCTGGGCAGCCAGATCCTGAAAGAACACCCCGTGGAAA
ACACCCAGCTGCAGAACGAGAAGCTGTACCTGTACTACCTGCAGAATGGGCGGGATATGTACGTGGACCA
GGAACTGGACATCAACCGGCTGTCCGACTACGATGTGGACCATATCGTGCCTCAGAGCTTTCTGAAGGAC
GACTCCATCGACAACAAGGTGCTGACCAGAAGCGACAAGAACCGGGGCAAGAGCGACAACGTGCCCTCCG
AAGAGGTCGTGAAGAAGATGAAGAACTACTGGCGGCAGCTGCTGAACGCCAAGCTGATTACCCAGAGAAA
GTTCGACAATCTGACCAAGGCCGAGAGAGGCGGCCTGAGCGAACTGGATAAGGCCGGCTTCATCAAGAGA
CAGCTGGTGGAAACCCGGCAGATCACAAAGCACGTGGCACAGATCCTGGACTCCCGGATGAACACTAAGT
ACGACGAGAATGACAAGCTGATCCGGGAAGTGAAAGTGATCACCCTGAAGTCCAAGCTGGTGTCCGATTT
CCGGAAGGATTTCCAGTTTTACAAAGTGCGCGAGATCAACAACTACCACCACGCCCACGACGCCTACCTG
AACGCCGTCGTGGGAACCGCCCTGATCAAAAAGTACCCTAAGCTGGAAAGCGAGTTCGTGTACGGCGACT
ACAAGGTGTACGACGTGCGGAAGATGATCGCCAAGAGCGAGCAGGAAATCGGCAAGGCTACCGCCAAGTA
CTTCTTCTACAGCAACATCATGAACTTTTTCAAGACCGAGATTACCCTGGCCAACGGCGAGATCCGGAAG
CGGCCTCTGATCGAGACAAACGGCGAAACCGGGGAGATCGTGTGGGATAAGGGCCGGGATTTTGCCACCG
TGCGGAAAGTGCTGAGCATGCCCCAAGTGAATATCGTGAAAAAGACCGAGGTGCAGACAGGCGGCTTCAG
CAAAGAGTCTATCCTGCCCAAGAGGAACAGCGATAAGCTGATCGCCAGAAAGAAGGACTGGGACCCTAAG
AAGTACGGCGGCTTCGACAGCCCCACCGTGGCCTATTCTGTGCTGGTGGTGGCCAAAGTGGAAAAGGGCA
AGTCCAAGAAACTGAAGAGTGTGAAAGAGCTGCTGGGGATCACCATCATGGAAAGAAGCAGCTTCGAGAA
GAATCCCATCGACTTTCTGGAAGCCAAGGGCTACAAAGAAGTGAAAAAGGACCTGATCATCAAGCTGCCT
AAGTACTCCCTGTTCGAGCTGGAAAACGGCCGGAAGAGAATGCTGGCCTCTGCCGGCGAACTGCAGAAGG
GAAACGAACTGGCCCTGCCCTCCAAATATGTGAACTTCCTGTACCTGGCCAGCCACTATGAGAAGCTGAA
GGGCTCCCCCGAGGATAATGAGCAGAAACAGCTGTTTGTGGAACAGCACAAGCACTACCTGGACGAGATC
ATCGAGCAGATCAGCGAGTTCTCCAAGAGAGTGATCCTGGCCGACGCTAATCTGGACAAAGTGCTGTCCG
CCTACAACAAGCACCGGGATAAGCCCATCAGAGAGCAGGCCGAGAATATCATCCACCTGTTTACCCTGAC
CAATCTGGGAGCCCCTGCCGCCTTCAAGTACTTTGACACCACCATCGACCGGAAGAGGTACACCAGCACC
AAAGAGGTGCTGGACGCCACCCTGATCCACCAGAGCATCACCGGCCTGTACGAGACACGGATCGACCTGT
CTCAGCTGGGAGGCGACAAAAGGCCGGCGGCCACGAAAAAGGCCGGCCAGGCAAAAAAGAAAAAGGAATT
CGGCAGTGGAGAGGGCAGAGGAAGTCTGCTAACATGCGGTGACGTCGAGGAGAATCCTGGCCCAGTGAGC
AAGGGCGAGGAGCTGTTCACCGGGGTGGTGCCCATCCTGGTCGAGCTGGACGGCGACGTAAACGGCCACA
AGTTCAGCGTGTCCGGCGAGGGCGAGGGCGATGCCACCTACGGCAAGCTGACCCTGAAGTTCATCTGCAC
CACCGGCAAGCTGCCCGTGCCCTGGCCCACCCTCGTGACCACCCTGACCTACGGCGTGCAGTGCTTCAGC
CGCTACCCCGACCACATGAAGCAGCACGACTTCTTCAAGTCCGCCATGCCCGAAGGCTACGTCCAGGAGC
GCACCATCTTCTTCAAGGACGACGGCAACTACAAGACCCGCGCCGAGGTGAAGTTCGAGGGCGACACCCT
GGTGAACCGCATCGAGCTGAAGGGCATCGACTTCAAGGAGGACGGCAACATCCTGGGGCACAAGCTGGAG
TACAACTACAACAGCCACAACGTCTATATCATGGCCGACAAGCAGAAGAACGGCATCAAGGTGAACTTCA
AGATCCGCCACAACATCGAGGACGGCAGCGTGCAGCTCGCCGACCACTACCAGCAGAACACCCCCATCGG
CGACGGCCCCGTGCTGCTGCCCGACAACCACTACCTGAGCACCCAGTCCGCCCTGAGCAAAGACCCCAAC
GAGAAGCGCGATCACATGGTCCTGCTGGAGTTCGTGACCGCCGCCGGGATCACTCTCGGCATGGACGAGC
TGTACAAGGAATTCTAACTAGAGCTCGCTGATCAGCCTCGACTGTGCCTTCTAGTTGCCAGCCATCTGTT
GTTTGCCCCTCCCCCGTGCCTTCCTTGACCCTGGAAGGTGCCACTCCCACTGTCCTTTCCTAATAAAATG
AGGAAATTGCATCGCATTGTCTGAGTAGGTGTCATTCTATTCTGGGGGGTGGGGTGGGGCAGGACAGCAA
GGGGGAGGATTGGGAAGAGAATAGCAGGCATGCTGGGGAGCGGCCGCAGGAACCCCTAGTGATGGAGTTG
GCCACTCCCTCTCTGCGCGCTCGCTCGCTCACTGAGGCCGGGCGACCAAAGGTCGCCCGACGCCCGGGCT
TTGCCCGGGCGGCCTCAGTGAGCGAGCGAGCGCGCAGCTGCCTGCAGGGGCGCCTGATGCGGTATTTTCT
CCTTACGCATCTGTGCGGTATTTCACACCGCATA
[95 nt withheld, positions 5775-5869]
T
[46 nt withheld, positions 5871-5916]
C
[141 nt withheld, positions 5918-6058]
CCTTTGACGTTGGAGTCCACGTTCTTT
[37 nt withheld, positions 6086-6122]
ACTCTATCTCGGGCTATTCTTTTGATTTATAAGGGATTTTGCCGATTTCGGTCTATTGGTTAAAAAATGA
GCTGATTTAACAAAAATTTAACGCGAATTTTAACAAAATATTAACGTTTACAATTTTATGGTGCACTCTC
AGTACAATCTGCTCTGATGCCGCATAGTTAAGCCAGCCCCGACACCCGCCAACACCCGCTGACGCGCCCT
GACGGGCTTGTCTGCTCCCGGCATCCGCTTACAGACAAGCTGTGACCGTCTCCGGGAGCTGCATGTGTCA
GAGGTTTTCACCGTCATCACCGAAACGCGCGAGACGAAAGGGCCTCGTGATACGCCTATTTTTATAGGTT
AATGTCATGATAATAATGGTTTCTTAGACGTCAGGTGGCACTTTTCGGGGAAATGTGCGCGGAACCCCTA
TTTGTTTATTTTTCTAAATACATTCAAATATGTATCCGCTCATGAGACAATAACCCTGATAAATGCTTCA
ATAATATTGAAAAAGGAAGAGTATGAGTATTCAACATTTCCGTGTCGCCCTTATTCCCTTTTTTGCGGCA
TTTTGCCTTCCTGTTTTTGCTCACCCAGAAACGCTGGTGAAAGTAAAAGATGCTGAAGATCAGTTGGGTG
CACGAGTGGGTTACATCGAACTGGATCTCAACAGCGGTAAGATCCTTGAGAGTTTTCGCCCCGAAGAACG
TTTTCCAATGATGAGCACTTTTAAAGTTCTGCTATGTGGCGCGGTATTATCCCGTATTGACGCCGGGCAA
GAGCAACTCGGTCGCCGCATACACTATTCTCAGAATGACTTGGTTGAGTACTCACCAGTCACAGAAAAGC
ATCTTACGGATGGCATGACAGTAAGAGAATTATGCAGTGCTGCCATAACCATGAGTGATAACACTGCGGC
CAACTTACTTCTGACAACGATCGGAGGACCGAAGGAGCTAACCGCTTTTTTGCACAACATGGGGGATCAT
GTAACTCGCCTTGATCGTTGGGAACCGGAGCTGAATGAAGCCATACCAAACGACGAGCGTGACACCACGA
TGCCTGTAGCAATGGCAACAACGTTGCGCAAACTATTAACTGGCGAACTACTTACTCTAGCTTCCCGGCA
ACAATTAATAGACTGGATGGAGGCGGATAAAGTTGCAGGACCACTTCTGCGCTCGGCCCTTCCGGCTGGC
TGGTTTATTGCTGATAAATCTGGAGCCGGTGAGCGTGGAAGCCGCGGTATCATTGCAGCACTGGGGCCAG
ATGGTAAGCCCTCCCGTATCGTAGTTATCTACACGACGGGGAGTCAGGCAACTATGGATGAACGAAATAG
ACAGATCGCTGAGATAGGTGCCTCACTGATTAAGCATTGGTAACTGTCAGACCAAGTTTACTCATATATA
CTTTAGATTGATTTAAAACTTCATTTTTAATTTAAAAGGATCTAGGTGAAGATCCTTTTTGATAATCTCA
TGACCAAAATCCCTTAACGTGAGTTTTCGTTCCACTGAGCGTCAGACCCCGTAGAAAAGATCAAAGGATC
TTCTTGAGATCCTTTTTTTCTGCGCGTAATCTGCTGCTTGCAAACAAAAAAACCACCGCTACCAGCGGTG
GTTTGTTTGCCGGATCAAGAGCTACCAACTCTTTTTCCGAAGGTAACTGGCTTCAGCAGAGCGCAGATAC
CAAATACTGTTCTTCTAGTGTAGCCGTAGTTAGGCCACCACTTCAAGAACTCTGTAGCACCGCCTACATA
CCTCGCTCTGCTAATCCTGTTACCAGTGGCTGCTGCCAGTGGCGATAAGTCGTGTCTTACCGGGTTGGAC
TCAAGACGATAGTTACCGGATAAGGCGCAGCGGTCGGGCTGAACGGGGGGTTCGTGCACACAGCCCAGCT
TGGAGCGAACGACCTACACCGAACTGAGATACCTACAGCGTGAGCTATGAGAAAGCGCCACGCTTCCCGA
AGGGAGAAAGGCGGACAGGTATCCGGTAAGCGGCAGGGTCGGAACAGGAGAGCGCACGAGGGAGCTTCCA
GGGGGAAACGCCTGGTATCTTTATAGTCCTGTCGGGTTTCGCCACCTCTGACTTGAGCGTCGATTTTTGT
GATGCTCGTCAGGGGGGCGGAGCCTATGGAAAAACGCCAGCAACGCGGCCTTTTTACGGTTCCTGGCCTT
TTGCTGGCCTTTTGCTCACATGTGAGGGCCTATTTCCCATGATTCCTTCATATTTGCATATACGATACAA
GGCTGTTAGAGAGATAATTGGAATTAATTTGACTGTAAACACAAAGATATTAGTACAAAATACGTGACGT
AGAAAGTAATAATTTCTTGGGTAGTTTGCAGTTTTAAAATTATGTTTTAAAATGGACTATCATATGCTTA
CCGTAACTTGAAAGTATTTCGATTTCTTGGCTTTATATATCTTGTGGAAAGGACGAAACACCGCTTCGAG
GCGGTCGGCTGGTGTTTTAGAGCTAGAAATAGCAAGTTAAAATAAGGCTAGTCCGTTATCAACTTGAAAA
AGTGGCACCGAGTCGGTGCTTTTTTGTTTTAGAGCTAGAAATAGCAAGTTAAAATAAGGCTAGTCCGTTT
TTAGCGCGTGCGCCAATTCTGCAGACAAATGGCTCTAGAGGTACCCGTTACATAACTTACGGTAAATGGC
CCGCCTGGCTGACCGCCCAACGACCCCCGCCCATTGACGTCAATAGTAACGCCAATAGGGACTTTCCATT
GACGTCAATGGGTGGAGTATTTACGGTAAACTGCCCACTTGGCAGTACATCAAGTGTATCATATGCCAAG
TACGCCCCCTATTGACGTCAATGACGGTAAATGGCCCGCCTGGCATTGTGCCCAGTACATGACCTTATGG
GACTTTCCTACTTGGCAGTACATCTACGTATTAGTCATCGCTATTACCATGGTCGAGGTGAGCCCCACGT
TCTGCTTCACTCTCCCCATCTCCCCCCCCTCCCCACCCCCAATTTTGTATTTATTTATTTTTTAATTATT
TTGTGCAGCGATGGGGGCGGGGGGGGGG
